>Addgene plasmid #118586 | DENV4 Rluc Reporter GND mutant Replicon | addgene full sequence | sequence record 227283 | Addgene NGS Result
AGTTGTTAGTCTGTGTGGACCGACAAGGACAGTTCCAGATCGGAAGCTTGCTTAACACAGTTCTAACAGT
TTGTTTGAATAGAGAGCAGATCTCTGGAAAAATGAACCAACGAAAAAAGGTGGTTAGACCACCTTTCAAT
ATGCTGAAACGCGAGAGAAACCGCGTGTCGACTATGGCTTCCAAGGTGTACGACCCCGAGCAACGCAAAC
GCATGATCACTGGGCCTCAGTGGTGGGCTCGCTGCAAGCAAATGAACGTGCTGGACTCCTTCATCAACTA
CTATGATTCCGAGAAGCACGCCGAGAACGCCGTGATTTTTCTGCATGGTAACGCTGCCTCCAGCTACCTG
TGGAGGCACGTCGTGCCTCACATCGAGCCCGTGGCTAGATGCATCATCCCTGATCTGATCGGAATGGGTA
AGTCCGGCAAGAGCGGGAATGGCTCATATCGCCTCCTGGATCACTACAAGTACCTCACCGCTTGGTTCGA
GCTGCTGAACCTTCCAAAGAAAATCATCTTTGTGGGCCACGACTGGGGGGCTTGTCTGGCCTTTCACTAC
TCCTACGAGCACCAAGACAAGATCAAGGCCATCGTCCATGCTGAGAGTGTCGTGGACGTGATCGAGTCCT
GGGACGAGTGGCCTGACATCGAGGAGGATATCGCCCTGATCAAGAGCGAAGAGGGCGAGAAAATGGTGCT
TGAGAATAACTTCTTCGTCGAGACCATGCTCCCAAGCAAGATCATGCGGAAACTGGAGCCTGAGGAGTTC
GCTGCCTACCTGGAGCCATTCAAGGAGAAGGGCGAGGTTAGACGGCCTACCCTCTCTTGGCCTCGCGAGA
TCCCTCTCGTTAAGGGAGGCAAGCCCGACGTCGTCCAGATTGTCCGCAACTACAACGCCTACCTTCGGGC
CAGCGACGATCTGCCTAAGATGTTCATCGAGTCCGACCCTGGGTTCTTTTCCAACGCTATTGTCGAGGGA
GCTAAGAAGTTCCCTAACACCGAGTTCGTGAAGGTGAAGGGCCTCCACTTCAGCCAGGAGGACGCTCCAG
ATGAAATGGGTAAGTACACCAAGAGCTTCGTGGAGCGCGTGCTGAAGAACGAGCAGTGACCGCCCCTCTC
CCTCCCCCCCCCCTAACGTTACTGGCCGAAGCCGCTTGGAATAAGGCCGGTGTGCGTTTGTCTATATGTT
ATTTTCCACCATATTGCCGTCTTTTGGCAATGTGAGGGCCCGGAAACCTGGCCCTGTCTTCTTGACGAGC
ATTCCTAGGGGTCTTTCCCCTCTCGCCAAAGGAATGCAAGGTCTGTTGAATGTCGTGAAGGAAGCAGTTC
CTCTGGAAGCTTCTTGAAGACAAACAACGTCTGTAGCGACCCTTTGCAGGCAGCGGAACCCCCCACCTGG
CGACAGGTGCCTCTGCGGCCAAAAGCCACGTGTATAAGATACACCTGCAAAGGCGGCACAACCCCAGTGC
CACGTTGTGAGTTGGATAGTTGTGGAAAGAGTCAAATGGCTCTCCTCAAGCGTATTCAACAAGGGGCTGA
AGGATGCCCAGAAGGTACCCCATTGTATGGGATCTGATCTGGGGCCTCGGTGCACATGCTTTACATGTGT
TTAGTCGAGGTTAAAAAAACGTCTAGGCCCCCCGAACCACGGGGACGTGGTTTTCCTTTGAAAAACACGA
TAATACCATGGGGTTCTTAGTGTTGTGGATTGGCACGAACTCAAGGAACACTTCAATGGCTATGACGTGC
ATAGCTGTTGGAGGAATCACTCTGTTTCTGGGCTTCACAGTTCAAGCAGACATGGGTTGTGTGGTGTCAT
GGAGTGGGAAAGAATTGAAGTGTGGAAGCGGAATTTTTGTGGTTGACAACGTGCACACTTGGACAGAACA
GTACAAATTTCAACCAGAGTCCCCAGCGAGACTAGCGTCTGCAATATTAAATGCCCACAAAGATGGGGTC
TGTGGAATTAGATCAACCACGAGGCTGGAAAATGTCATGTGGAAGCAAATAACCAACGAGCTAAACTATG
TTCTCTGGGAAGGAGGACATGACCTCACTGTAGTGGCTGGGGATGTGAAGGGGGTGTTGACCAAAGGCAA
GAGAGCACTCACACCCCCAGTGAGTGATCTGAAATATTCATGGAAGACATGGGGAAAAGCAAAAATCTTC
ACCCCAGAAGCAAGAAACAGCACATTTTTAATAGACGGACCAGACACCTCTGAATGCCCCAATGAACGAA
GAGCATGGAACTCTCTTGAGGTGGAAGACTATGGATTTGGCATGTTCACGACCAACATATGGATGAAATT
CCGAGAAGGAAGTTCAGAAGTGTGTGACCACAGGTTAATGTCAGCTGCAATTAAAGATCAGAAAGCTGTG
CATGCTGACATGGGTTATTGGATAGAGAGCTCAAAAAACCAGACCTGGCAGATAGAGAAAGCATCTCTTA
TTGAAGTGAAAACATGTCTGTGGCCCAAGACCCACACACTGTGGAGCAATGGAGTGCTGGAAAGCCAGAT
GCTCATTCCAAAATCATATGCGGGCCCTTTTTCACAGCACAATTACCGCCAGGGCTATGCCACGCAAACC
GTGGGCCCATGGCACTTAGGCAAATTAGAGATAGACTTTGGAGAATGCCCCGGAACAACAGTCACAATTC
AGGAGGATTGTGACCATAGAGGCCCATCTTTGAGGACCACCACTGCATCTGGAAAACTAGTCACGCAATG
GTGCTGCCGCTCCTGCACGATGCCTCCCTTAAGGTTCTTGGGAGAAGATGGGTGCTGGTATGGGATGGAG
ATTAGGCCCTTGAGTGAAAAAGAAGAGAACATGGTCAAATCACAGGTGACGGCCGGACAGGGCACATCAG
AAACTTTTTCTATGGGTCTGTTGTGCCTGACCTTGTTTGTGGAAGAATGCTTGAGGAGAAGAGTCACTAG
GAAACACATGATATTAGTTGTGGTGATCACTCTTTGTGCTATCATCCTGGGAGGCCTCACATGGATGGAC
TTACTACGAGCCCTCATCATGTTGGGGGACACTATGTCTGGTAGAATAGGAGGACAGATCCACCTAGCCA
TCATGGCAGTGTTCAAGATGTCACCAGGATACGTGCTGGGTGTGTTTTTAAGGAAACTCACTTCAAGAGA
GACAGCACTAATGGTAATAGGAATGGCCATGACAACGGTGCTTTCAATTCCACATGACCTTATGGAACTC
ATTGATGGAATATCACTGGGACTAATTTTGCTAAAAATAGTAACACAGTTTGACAACACCCAAGTGGGAA
CCTTAGCTCTTTCCTTGACTTTCATAAGATCAACAATGCCATTGGTCATGGCTTGGAGGACCATTATGGC
TGTGTTGTTTGTGGTCACACTCATTCCTTTGTGCAGGACAAGCTGTCTTCAAAAACAGTCTCATTGGGTA
GAAATAACAGCACTCATCCTAGGAGCCCAAGCTCTGCCAGTGTACCTAATGACTCTTATGAAAGGAGCCT
CAAGAAGATCTTGGCCTCTTAACGAGGGCATAATGGCTGTGGGTTTGGTTAGTCTCTTAGGAAGCGCTCT
TTTAAAGAATGATGTCCCTTTAGCTGGCCCAATGGTGGCAGGAGGCTTACTTCTGGCGGCTTACGTGATG
AGTGGTAGCTCAGCAGATCTGTCACTAGAGAAGGCCGCCAATGTGCAGTGGGATGAAATGGCAGACATAA
CAGGCTCAAGCCCAATCATAGAAGTGAAGCAGGATGAAGATGGCTCTTTCTCCATACGGGACGTCGAGGA
AACCAATATGATAACCCTTTTGGTGAAACTGGCACTGATAACAGTGTCAGGTCTCTACCCCTTGGCAATT
CCAGTCACAATGACCTTATGGTACATGTGGCAAGTGAAAACACAAAGATCAGGAGCCCTGTGGGACGTCC
CCTCACCCGCTGCCACTCAAAAAGCCGCACTGTCTGAAGGAGTGTACAGGATCATGCAAAGAGGGTTATT
CGGGAAAACTCAGGTTGGAGTAGGGATACACATGGAAGGTGTATTTCACACAATGTGGCATGTAACAAGA
GGATCAGTGATCTGCCACGAGACTGGGAGATTGGAGCCATCTTGGGCTGACGTCAGGAATGACATGATAT
CATACGGTGGGGGATGGAGGCTTGGAGACAAATGGGACAAAGAAGAAGACGTTCAGGTCCTCGCCATAGA
ACCAGGAAAAAATCCTAAACATGTCCAAACGAAACCTGGCCTTTTCAAGACCCTAACTGGAGAAATTGGA
GCAGTAACATTAGATTTCAAACCCGGAACGTCTGGTTCTCCCATCATCAACAGGAAAGGAAAAGTCATCG
GACTCTATGGAAATGGAGTAGTTACCAAATCAGGTGATTACGTCAGTGCCATAACGCAAGCCGAAAGAAT
TGGAGAGCCAGATTATGAAGTGGATGAGGACATTTTTCGAAAGAAAAGATTAACTATAATGGACTTACAC
CCCGGAGCTGGAAAGACAAAAAGAATTCTTCCATCAATAGTGAGAGAAGCCTTAAAAAGGAGGCTGCGAA
CTTTGATTTTGGCTCCCACGAGAGTGGTGGCGGCCGAGATGGAAGAGGCCCTACGTGGACTGCCAATCCG
TTATCAGACCCCAGCTGTGAAATCAGAACACACAGGAAGAGAGATTGTAGACCTCATGTGTCATGCAACC
TTCACAACAAGACTTTTGTCATCAACCAGGGTTCCAAATTACAACCTTATAGTGATGGATGAAGCACATT
TCACCGATCCTTCTAGTGTCGCGGCTAGAGGATACATCTCGACCAGGGTGGAAATGGGAGAGGCAGCAGC
CATCTTCATGACCGCAACCCCTCCCGGAGCGACAGATCCCTTTCCCCAGAGCAACAGCCCAATAGAAGAC
ATCGAGAGGGAAATTCCGGAAAGGTCATGGAACACAGGGTTCGACTGGATAACAGACTACCAAGGGAAAA
CTGTGTGGTTTGTTCCCAGCATAAAAGCTGGAAATGACATTGCAAATTGTTTGAGAAAGTCGGGAAAGAA
AGTTATCCAGTTGAGTAGGAAAACCTTTGATACAGAGTATCCAAAAACGAAACTCACGGACTGGGACTTT
GTGGTCACTACAGACATATCTGAAATGGGGGCCAATTTTAGAGCTGGGAGAGTGATAGACCCTAGAAGAT
GCCTCAAGCCAGTTATCCTAACAGATGGGCCAGAGAGAGTCATTTTAGCAGGTCCTATTCCAGTGACTCC
AGCAAGCGCTGCTCAGAGAAGAGGGCGAATAGGAAGGAACCCAGCACAAGAAGACGACCAATACGTTTTC
TCCGGAGACCCACTAAAAAATGATGAAGATCATGCCCACTGGACAGAAGCAAAGATGCTGCTTGACAATA
TCTACACCCCAGAAGGGATCATTCCAACATTGTTTGGTCCGGAAAGGGAAAAAACCCAAGCCATTGATGG
AGAGTTTCGCCTCAGAGGGGAACAAAGGAAGACTTTTGTGGAATTAATGAGGAGAGGAGACCTTCCGGTG
TGGCTGAGCTATAAGGTAGCTTCTGCTGGCATTTCTTACAAAGATCGGGAATGGTGCTTCACAGGGGAAA
GAAATAACCAAATTTTAGAAGAAAACATGGAGGTTGAAATTTGGACTAGAGAGGGAGAAAAGAAAAAGCT
AAGGCCAAGATGGTTAGATGCACGTGTATACGCTGACCCCATGGCTTTGAAGGATTTCAAGGAGTTTGCC
AGTGGAAGGAAGAGTATAACTCTCGACATCCTAACAGAGATTGCCAGTTTGCCAACTTACCTTTCCTCTA
GGGCCAAGCTCGCCCTTGATAACATAGTCATGCTCCACACAACAGAAAGAGGAGGGAGGGCCTATCAACA
CGCCCTGAACGAACTTCCGGAGTCACTGGAAACACTCATGCTTGTAGCTTTACTAGGTGCTATGACAGCA
GGTATTTTCCTGTTTTTCATGCAAGGGAAAGGAATAGGGAAATTGTCAATGGGTTTGATAACCATTGCGG
TGGCTAGTGGCTTGCTCTGGGTAGCAGAAATTCAACCCCAGTGGATAGCGGCCTCAATCATACTAGAGTT
TTTTCTCATGGTACTGTTGATACCAGAACCAGAAAAACAAAGGACCCCACAAGACAATCAATTGATCTAC
GTCATATTGACCATTCTCACCATCATTGGTCTAATAGCAGCCAACGAGATGGGGCTGATTGAAAAAACAA
AAACGGATTTTGGGTTTTACCAGGTAAAAACAGAAACCACCATCCTCGATGTGGACTTGAGACCAGCTTC
AGCATGGACGCTTTATGCAGTAGCCACCACAATTCTGACTCCCATGCTGAGACACACCATAGAAAACACG
TCGGCCAACCTATCTCTAGCAGCCATTGCCAACCAGGCAGCCGTCCTAATGGGGCTTGGAAAAGGATGGC
CGCTCCACAGAATGGACCTCGGTGTGCCGCTGTTAGCAATGGGATGCTATTCTCAAGTGAACCCAACAAC
CTTGACAGCATCCTTAGTCATGCTTTCAGTCCATTATGCAATAATAGGCCCAGGATTGCAGGCAAAAGCC
ACAAGAGAGGCCCAGAAAAGGACAGCTGCTGGGATCATGAAAAATCCCACAGTGGACGGGATAACAGTAA
TAGATCTAGAACCAATATCCTATGACCCAAAATTTGAAAAGCAATTAGGGCAGGTCATGCTACTAGTCTT
GTGTGCTGGACAACTACTCTTGATGAGAACAACATGGGCTTTCTGTGAAGTCTTGACTTTGGCCACAGGA
CCTATCTTGACCTTGTGGGAGGGCAACCCGGGAAGGTTTTGGAACACGACCATAGCCGTATCCACCGCCA
ACATTTTCAGGGGAAGTTACTTGGCGGGAGCTGGACTGGCTTTTTCACTCATAAAGAATGCACAAACCCC
TAGGAGGGGAACTGGGACCACAGGAGAGACACTGGGAGAGAAGTGGAAGAGACAGCTAAACTCATTAGAC
AGAAAAGAGTTTGAAGAGTATAAAAGAAGTGGAATACTAGAAGTGGACAGGACTGAAGCCAAGTCTGCCC
TGAAAGATGGGTCTAAAATCAAGCATGCAGTATCTAGAGGGTCCAGTAAGATCAGATGGATTGTTGAGAG
AGGGATGGTAAAGCCAAAAGGGAAAGTTGTAGATCTTGGCTGTGGGAGAGGAGGATGGTCCTATTACATG
GCGACACTCAAGAACGTGACTGAAGTGAAAGGGTATACAAAAGGAGGTCCAGGACATGAAGAACCGATTC
CCATGGCTACTTATGGCTGGAATTTGGTCAAACTTCATTCAGGGGTTGACGTGTTCTACAAACCCACAGA
GCAAGTGGACACCCTGCTCTGTGATATTGGGGAGTCATCTTCTAATCCAACAATAGAGGAAGGAAGAACA
TTAAGAGTTTTGAAGATGGTGGAGCCATGGCTCTCTTCAAAACCTGAATTCTGCATCAAAGTCCTTAACC
CCTACATGCCAACAGTCATAGAAGAGCTGGAGAAACTGCAGAGAAAACATGGTGGGAACCTTGTCAGATG
CCCGCTGTCCAGGAACTCCACCCATGAGATGTATTGGGTGTCAGGAGCGTCGGGAAACATTGTGAGCTCT
GTGAACACAACATCAAAGATGTTGTTGAACAGGTTCACAACAAGGCATAGGAAACCCACTTATGAGAAGG
ACGTAGATCTTGGGGCAGGAACGAGAAGTGTCTCCACTGAAACAGAAAAACCAGACATGACAATCATTGG
GAGAAGGCTTCAGCGATTGCAAGAAGAGCACAAAGAAACCTGGCATTATGATCAGGAAAACCCATACAGA
ACCTGGGCGTATCATGGAAGCTATGAAGCTCCTTCGACAGGCTCTGCATCCTCCATGGTGAACGGGGTAG
TAAAACTGCTAACAAAACCCTGGGATGTGATTCCAATGGTGACTCAGTTAGCTATGACAGATACAACCCC
TTTTGGGCAACAAAGAGTGTTCAAAGAGAAGGTGGATACCAGAACACCACAACCAAAACCCGGTACACGA
ATGGTTATGACCACGACAGCCAATTGGCTGTGGGCCCTCCTTGGAAAGAAGAAAAATCCCAGACTGTGCA
CAAGGGAAGAGTTCATCTCAAAAGTTAGATCAAACGCAGCCATAGGCGCAGTCTTTCAGGAAGAACAGGG
ATGGACATCAGCCAGTGAAGCTGTGAATGACAGCCGGTTTTGGGAACTGGTTGACAAAGAAAGGGCCCTA
CACCAGGAAGGGAAATGTGAATCGTGTGTCTATAACATGATGGGAAAACGTGAGAAAAAGTTAGGAGAGT
TTGGCAGAGCCAAGGGAAGCCGAGCAATCTGGTACATGTGGCTGGGAGCGCGGTTTCTGGAATTTGAAGC
CCTGGGTTTTTTGAATGAAGATCACTGGTTTGGCAGAGAAAATTCATGGAGTGGAGTGGAAGGGGAAGGT
CTGCACAGATTGGGATATATCCTGGAGGAGATAGACAAGAAGGATGGAGACCTAATGTATGCTGATGACA
CAGCAGGCTGGGACACAAGAATTACTGAGGATGACCTTCAAAATGAGGAACTGATCACGGAACAGATGGC
TCCCCACCACAAGATCCTAGCCAAAGCCATTTTCAAACTAACCTATCAAAACAAAGTGGTGAAAGTCCTC
AGACCCACACCGAGAGGAGCGGTGATGGATATCATATCCAGGAAAGACCAAAGAGGTAGTGGACAAGTTG
GAACATATGGCTTGAACACATTCACCAACATGGAAGTTCAACTCATCCGCCAAATGGAAGCTGAAGGAGT
CATCACACAAGATGACATGCAGAACCCAAAAGGGTTGAAAGAAAGAGTTGAGAAATGGCTGAAAGAGTGT
GGTGTCGACAGGTTAAAGAGGATGGCAATCAGTGGAAACGATTGCGTGGTGAAGCCCCTAGATGAGAGGT
TTGGCACTTCCCTCCTCTTCTTGAACGACATGGGAAAGGTGAGGAAAGACATTCCGCAGTGGGAACCATC
TAAGGGATGGAAAAACTGGCAAGAGGTTCCTTTTTGCTCCCACCACTTTCACAAGATCTTTATGAAGGAT
GGCCGCTCACTAGTTGTTCCATGTAGAAACCAGGATGAACTGATAGGGAGAGCCAGAATCTCGCAGGGGG
CTGGATGGAGCTTAAGAGAAACAGCCTGCCTGGGCAAAGCTTACGCCCAGATGTGGTCGCTTATGTACTT
CCACAGAAGGGATTTGCGTTTAGCCTCCATGGCCATATGCTCAGCAGTTCCAACGGAATGGTTTCCAACA
AGCAGAACAACATGGTCAATCCACGCTCATCACCAGTGGATGACCACTGAAGATATGCTCAAAGTGTGGA
ACAGAGTGTGGATAGAAGACAACCCTAATATGACTGACAAGACTCCAGTCCATTCGTGGGAAGATATACC
TTACCTAGGGAAAAGAGAGGATTTGTGGTGTGGATCCCTGATTGGACTTTCTTCCAGAGCCACCTGGGCG
AAGAACATTCACACGGCCATAACCCAGGTCAGGAACCTGATCGGAAAAGAGGAATACGTGGATTACATGC
CAGTAATGAAAAGATACAGTGCTCCTTCAGAGAGTGAGGGAGTTCTGTAATCACCAACAACAAACACCAA
AGGCTATTGAAGTCAGGCCACTTGTGCCACGGTTTGAGCAAACCGTGCTGCCTGTAGCTCCGCCAATAAT
GGGAGGCGTAATAATCCCCAGGGAGGCCATGCGCCACGGAAGCTGTACGCGTGGCATATTGGACTAGCGG
TTAGAGGAGACCCCTCCCATCACTGACAAAACGCAGCAAAAGGGGGCCCGAAGCCAGGAGGAAGCTGTAC
TCCTGGTGGAAGGACTAGAGGTTAGAGGAGACCCCCCCAACACAAAAACAGCATATTGACGCTGGGAAAG
ACCAGAGATCCTGCTGTCTCTGCAACATCAATCCAGGCACAGAGCGCCGCAAGATGGATTGGTGTTGTTG
ATCCAACAGGTTCTCCGCGGAGCTCCAGCTTTTGTTCCCTTTAGTGAGGGTTAATTGCGCGCTTGGCGTA
ATCATGGTCATAGCTGTTTCCTGTGTGAAATTGTTATCCGCTCACAATTCCACACAACATACGAGCCGGA
AGCATAAAGTGTAAAGCCTGGGGTGCCTAATGAGTGAGCTAACTCACATTAATTGCGTTGCGCTCACTGC
CCGCTTTCCAGTCGGGAAACCTGTCGTGCCAGCTGCATTAATGAATCGGCCAACGCGCGGGGAGAGGCGG
TTTGCGTATTGGGCGCTCTTCCGCTTCCTCGCTCACTGACTCGCTGCGCTCGGTCGTTCGGCTGCGGCGA
GCGGTATCAGCTCACTCAAAGGCGGTAATACGGTTATCCACAGAATCAGGGGATAACGCAGGAAAGAACA
TGTGAGCAAAAGGCCAGCAAAAGGCCAGGAACCGTAAAAAGGCCGCGTTGCTGGCGTTTTTCCATAGGCT
CCGCCCCCCTGACGAGCATCACAAAAATCGACGCTCAAGTCAGAGGTGGCGAAACCCGACAGGACTATAA
AGATACCAGGCGTTTCCCCCTRRAAGCTCCCTCGTGCGCTCTCCTGTTCCGACCCTGCCGCTTACCGGAT
ACCTGTCCGCCTTTCTCCCTTCGGGAAGCGTGGCGCTTTCTCATAGCTCACGCTGTAGGTATCTCAGTTC
GGTGTAGGTCGTTCGCTCCAAGCTGGGCTGTGTGCACGAACCCCCCGTTCAGCCCGACCGCTGCGCCTTA
TCCGGTAACTATCGTCTTGAGTCCAACCCGGTAAGACACGACTTATCGCCACTGGCAGCAGCCACTGGTA
ACAGGATTAGCAGAGCGAGGTATGTAGGCGGTGCTACAGAGTTCTTGAAGTGGTGGCCTAACTACGGCTA
CACTAGAAGAACAGTATTTGGTATCTGCGCTCTGCTGAAGCCAGTTACCTTCGGAAAAAGAGTTGGTAGC
TCTTGATCCGGCAAACAAACCACCGCTGGTAGCGGTGGTTTTTTTGTTTGCAAGCAGCAGATTACGCGCA
GAAAAAAAGGATCTCAAGAAGATCCTTTGATCTTTTCTACGGGGTCTGACGCTCAGTGGAACGAAAACTC
ACGTTAAGGGATTTTGGTCATGAGATTATCAAAAAGGATCTTCACCTAGATCCTTTTAAATTAAAAATGA
AGTTTTAAATCAATCTAAAGTATATATGAGTAAACTTGGTCTGACAGTTACCAATGCTTAATCAGTGAGG
CACCTATCTCAGCGATCTGTCTATTTCGTTCATCCATAGTTGCCTGACTCCCCGTCGTGTAGATAACTAC
GATACGGGAGGGCTTACCATCTGGCCCCAGTGCTGCAATGATACCGCGAGACCCACGCTCACCGGCTCCA
GATTTATCAGCAATAAACCAGCCAGCCGGAAGGGCCGAGCGCAGAAGTGGTCCTGCAACTTTATCCGCCT
CCATCCAGTCTATTAATTGTTGCCGGGAAGCTAGAGTAAGTAGTTCGCCAGTTAATAGTTTGCGCAACGT
TGTTGCCATTGCTACAGGCATCGTGGTGTCACGCTCGTCGTTTGGTATGGCTTCATTCAGCTCCGGTTCC
CAACGATCAAGGCGAGTTACATGATCCCCCATGTTGTGCAAAAAAGCGGTTAGCTCCTTCGGTCCTCCGA
TCGTTGTCAGAAGTAAGTTGGCCGCAGTGTTATCACTCATGGTTATGGCAGCACTGCATAATTCTCTTAC
TGTCATGCCATCCGTAAGATGCTTTTCTGTGACTGGTGAGTACTCAACCAAGTCATTCTGAGAATAGTGT
ATGCGGCGACCGAGTTGCTCTTGCCCGGCGTCAATACGGGATAATACCGCGCCACATAGCAGAACTTTAA
AAGTGCTCATCATTGGAAAACGTTCTTCGGGGCGAAAACTCTCAAGGATCTTACCGCTGTTGAGATCCAG
TTCGATGTAACCCACTCGTGCACCCAACTGATCTTCAGCATCTTTTACTTTCACCAGCGTTTCTGGGTGA
GCAAAAACAGGAAGGCAAAATGCCGCAAAAAAGGGAATAAGGGCGACACGGAAATGTTGAATACTCATAC
TCTTCCTTTTTCAATATTATTGAAGCATTTATCAGGGTTATTGTCTCATGAGCGGATACATATTTGAATG
TATTTAGAAAAATAAACAAATAGGGGTTCCGCGCACATTTCCCCGAAAAGTGCCACCTGAACGAAGCATC
TGTGCTTCATTTTGTAGAACAAAAATGCAACGCGAGAGCGCTAATTTTTCAAACAAAGAATCTGAGCTGC
ATTTTTACAGAACAGAAATGCAACGCGAAAGCGCTATTTTACCAACGAAGAATCTGTGCTTCATTTTTGT
AAAACAAAAATGCAACGCGAGAGCGCTAATTTTTCAAACAAAGAATCTGAGCTGCATTTTTACAGAACAG
AAATGCAACGCGAGAGCGCTATTTTACCAACAAAGAATCTATACTTCTTTTTTGTTCTACAAAAATGCAT
CCCGAGAGCGCTATTTTTCTAACAAAGCATCTTAGATTACTTTTTTTCTCCTTTGTGCGCTCTATAATGC
AGTCTCTTGATAACTTTTTGCACTGTAGGTCCGTTAAGGTTAGAAGAAGGCTACTTTGGTGTCTATTTTC
TCTTCCATAAAAAAAGCCTGACTCCACTTCCCGCGTTTACTGATTACTAGCGAAGCTGCGGGTGCATTTT
TTCAAGATAAAGGCATCCCCGATTATATTCTATACCGATGTGGATTGCGCATACTTTGTGAACAGAAAGT
GATAGCGTTGATGATTCTTCATTGGTCAGAAAATTATGAACGGTTTCTTCTATTTTGTCTCTATATACTA
CGTATAGGAAATGTTTACATTTTCGTATTGTTTTCGATTCACTCTATGAATAGTTCTTACTACAATTTTT
TTGTCTAAAGAGTAATACTAGAGATAAACATAAAAAATGTAGAGGTCGAGTTTAGATGCAAGTTCAAGGA
GCGAAAGGTGGATGGGTAGGTTATATAGGGATATAGCACAGAGATATATAGCAAAGAGATACTTTTGAGC
AATGTTTGTGGAAGCGGTATTCGCAATATTTTAGTAGCTCGTTACAGTCCGGTGCGTTTTTGGTTTTTTG
AAAGTGCGTCTTCAGAGCGCTTTTGGTTTTCAAAAGCGCTCTGAAGTTCCTATACTTTCTAGAGAATAGG
AACTTCGGAATAGGAACTTCAAAGCGTTTCCGAAAACGAGCGCTTCCGAAAATGCAACGCGAGCTGCGCA
CATACAGCTCACTGTTCACGTCGCACCTATATCTGCGTGTTGCCTGTATATATATATACATGAGAAGAAC
GGCATAGTGCGTGTTTATGCTTAAATGCGTACTTATATGCGTCTATTTATGTAGGATGAAAGGTAGTCTA
GTACCTCCTGTGATATTATCCCATTCCATGCGGGGTATCGTATGCTTCCTTCAGCACTACCCTTTAGCTG
TTCTATATGCTGCCACTCCTCAATTGGATTAGTCTCATCCTTCAATGCTATCATTTCCTTTGATATTGGA
TCATACTAAGAAACCATTATTATCATGACATTAACCTATAAAAATAGGCGTATCACGAGGCCCTTTCGTC
TCGCGCGTTTCGGTGATGACGGTGAAAACCTCTGACACATGCAGCTCCCGGAGACGGTCACAGCTTGTCT
GTAAGCGGATGCCGGGAGCAGACAAGCCCGTCAGGGCGCGTCAGCGGGTGTTGGCGGGTGTCGGGGCTGG
CTTAACTATGCGGCATCAGAGCAGATTGTACTGAGAGTGCACCATAGATCAACGACATTACTATATATAT
AATATAGGAAGCATTTAATAGAACAGCATCGTAATATATGTGTACTTTGCAGTTATGACGCCAGATGGCA
GTAGTGGAAGATATTCTTTATTGAAAAATAGCTTGTCACCTTACGTACAATCTTGATCCGGAGCTTTTCT
TTTTTTGCCGATTAAGAATTAATTCGGTCGAAAAAAGAAAAGGAGAGGGCCAAGAGGGAGGGCATTGGTG
ACTATTGAGCACGTGAGTATACGTGATTAAGCACACAAAGGCAGCTTGGAGTATGTCTGTTATTAATTTC
ACAGGTAGTTCTGGTCCATTGGTGAAAGTTTGCGGCTTGCAGAGCACAGAGGCCGCAGAATGTGCTCTAG
ATTCCGATGCTGACTTGCTGGGTATTATATGTGTGCCCAATAGAAAGAGAACAATTGACCCGGTTATTGC
AAGGAAAATTTCAAGTCTTGTAAAAGCATATAAAAATAGTTCAGGCACTCCGAAATACTTGGTTGGCGTG
TTTCGTAATCAACCTAAGGAGGATGTTTTGGCTCTGGTCAATGATTACGGCATTGATATCGTCCAACTGC
ATGGAGATGAGTCGTGGCAAGAATACCAAGAGTTCCTCGGTTTGCCAGTTATTAAAAGACTCGTATTTCC
AAAAGACTGCAACATACTACTCAGTGCAGCTTCACAGAAACCTCATTCGTTTATTCCCTTGTTTGATTCA
GAAGCAGGTGGGACAGGTGAACTTTTGGATTGGAACTCGATTTCTGACTGGGTTGGAAGGCAAGAGAGCC
CCGAAAGCTTACATTTTATGTTAGCTGGTGGACTGACGCCAGAAAATGTTGGTGATGCGCTTAGATTAAA
TGGCGTTATTGGTGTTGATGTAAGCGGAGGTGTGGAGACAAATGGTGTAAAAGACTCTAACAAAATAGCA
AATTTCGTCAAAAATGCTAAGAAATAGGTTATTACTGAGTAGTATTTATTTAAGTATTGTTTGTGCACTT
GCCGATCTATGCGGTGTGAAATACCGCACAGATGCGTAAGGAGAAAATACCGCATCAGGAAATTGTAAGC
GTTAATATTTTGTTAAAATTCGCGTTAAATTTTTGTTAAATCAGCTCATTTTTTAACCAATAGGCCGAAA
TCGGCAAAATCCCTTATAAATCAAAAGAATAGACCGAGATAGGGT
[37 nt withheld, positions 15026-15062]
AAAGAACGTGGACTCCAACGTCAAAGG
[49 nt withheld, positions 15090-15138]
T
[91 nt withheld, positions 15140-15230]
G
[124 nt withheld, positions 15232-15355]
CCATTCGCCATTCAGGCTGCGCAACTGTTGGGAAGGGCGATCGGTGCGGGCCTCTTCGCTATTACGCCAG
CTGGCGAAAGGGGGATGTGCTGCAAGGCGATTAAGTTGGGTAACGCCAGGGTTTTCCCAGTCACGACGTT
GTAAAACGACGGCCAGTGAGCGCGCGTAATACGACTCACTATAGGGCGAATTGGGTACCTATTTAGGTGA
CACTATAG
