[The description below was written by a language model from this plasmid's Addgene catalogue record.]
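Description:
DENV4 Rluc Reporter GND mutant Replicon is a cDNA clone of a dengue virus type 4 subgenomic reporter replicon carried in pRS424, a yeast–E. coli shuttle vector. It is propagated in bacteria as a high-copy plasmid under ampicillin selection. As a standard part, pRS424 also provides a 2μ origin and a TRP1 auxotrophic marker for maintenance in yeast, a host often used to assemble flavivirus cDNAs that are difficult to clone. No feature table accompanies this entry, so those elements are inferred from the backbone name rather than from annotation of this plasmid.

The insert is a DENV4-derived replicon in which a Renilla luciferase (Rluc) gene serves as the reporter. Its defining feature is a point change in the NS5 RNA-dependent RNA polymerase: the conserved GDD catalytic motif is mutated to GND. This abolishes polymerase activity, so RNA made from the construct cannot replicate. The replicon RNA can still be translated as an input message, so transfected cells give an early luciferase signal from the incoming RNA. That signal is not amplified by new RNA synthesis.

The construct therefore serves two control roles alongside a replication-competent replicon. It is a positive control for transfection and Rluc translation, and a negative control that sets the baseline for replication-dependent signal. This is useful when assessing mutations in non-structural proteins such as NS3 and NS5. The record does not state which viral regions are retained or deleted, how Rluc is joined to the viral polyprotein, or which promoter drives RNA production. A T7 sequencing primer is listed at the 5′ end, but the cloning sites are given only by reference to the associated publication.
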