Addgene plasmid #118586: DENV4 Rluc Reporter GND mutant Replicon
Purpose: For use as a positive control for translation of the Rluc gene in the transfected cells and negative control for replication.
Depositing lab: Radhakrishnan Padmanabhan. Depositing organization: Georgetown University. Publication: Construction of a dengue virus type 4 reporter replicon and analysis of temperature-sensitive mutations in non-structural proteins 3 and 5. Alcaraz-Estrada SL, Manzano MI, Del Angel RM, Levis R, Padmanabhan R. J Gen Virol. 2010 Nov;91(Pt 11):2713-8. doi: 10.1099/vir.0.024083-0. Epub 2010 Jul 14. PubMed 20631089.
Backbone
  Vector backbone: pRS424
  Vector type: Yeast-E. col shuttle vector pRS424
Growth in bacteria
  Bacterial resistance: Ampicillin, 100 μg/mL
  Growth temperature: 37°C
  Growth strain: NEB Stable
  Growth instructions: See PubMed ID: 20631089 for further growth instructions.
  Copy number: High Copy
Gene/Insert
  Gene/Insert name: DENV4 Renilla luciferase gene (Rluc) reporter replicon containing replication-defective GND mutation in the NS5 polymerase gene.
  Species: Replicon sequence is derived from DENV4 cDNA
  Mutation: The conserved GDD in the NS5 polymerase gene mutated to GND to make the replicon RNA derived from it as replication defective
  Cloning method: Restriction Enzyme; 5′ cloning site described in publication (unknown if destroyed); 3′ cloning site described in publication (unknown if destroyed)
  Sequencing primers: 5′ T7
Terms and licenses: Academic/Nonprofit Terms; Industry Terms: Not Available to Industry
How to cite: DENV4 Rluc Reporter GND mutant Replicon was a gift from Radhakrishnan Padmanabhan (Addgene plasmid # 118586 ; http://n2t.net/addgene:118586 ; RRID:Addgene_118586)
